>Addgene plasmid #41085 | FUW-TetO-Gata1 | addgene partial sequence | sequence record 55302 | LNCX 5'-AGCTCGTTTAGTGAACCGTCAGATC-3'
TTTGACCTCCATAGAAGACACCGGGACCGATCCAGCCTCCGCGGCCCCGAATTGATGGATTTTCCTGGTC
TAGGGGCCCTGGGGACCTCAGAACCCTTGCCCCAGTTTGTGGATTCTGCCCTGGTGTCCTCACCATCAGA
TTCCACAGGTTTCTTTTCCTCTGGGCCAGAGGGTTTGGATGCAGCATCTTCTTCCACTTCCCCAAATGCA
GCCACGGCCGCAGCATCAGCACTGGCCTACTACAGAGAAGCTGAGGCCTACAGACACTCCCCAGTCTTTC
AGGTGTATCCACTGCTCAACAGTATGGAGGGAATTCCTGGGGGCTCACCTTATGCTAGCTGGGCCTATGG
CAAGACGGCACTCTACCCTGCCTCAACTGTGTGCCCCAGCCATGAGGATGCCCCTTCCCAGGCCCTGGAA
GACCAGGAAGGGAAGAGCAACAACACGTTCTTGGACACCTTGAAGACGGAGCGGCTGAGTCCAGACCTCC
TGACGCTGGGGACTGCACTGCCTGCATCGCTCCCTGTCACCGGCAGTGCTTACGGGGGAGCTGACTTTCC
CAGTCCTTTCTTCTCTCCCACTGGGAGCCCTCTCAGCTCAGCAGCCTATTCTTCCCCCAAGTTTCATGGA
AGCCTGCCATTGGCCCCTTGTGAGGCCAGAGAGTGTGTGAACTGTGGAGCAACGGCTACTCCACTGTGGC
GGAGGGACAGGACAGGTCACTACCTGTGCAATGCCTGTGGCTTGTATCACAAGATGAATGGTCAGAACCG
GCCTCTCATCCGGCCCAAGAAGCGAATGATTGTCAGCAAACGGGCAGGCACCCAATGCACTAACTGTCAA
ACGACCACTA
