[The description below was written by a language model from this plasmid's Addgene catalogue record.]
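Description:
FUW-TetO-Gata1 is a lentiviral mammalian expression plasmid built on the FUW-TetO backbone, designed for doxycycline-inducible delivery of the mouse transcription factor Gata1. The complete plasmid is about 9.6 kb, made up of an approximately 8.3 kb backbone and an insert of roughly 1.3 kb. It is propagated in bacteria as a high-copy plasmid under ampicillin selection. The recorded host is a recombination-deficient strain of the kind commonly chosen to keep the repeated lentiviral LTR sequences stable. No feature table accompanies the record, so individual backbone elements such as the LTRs, packaging signal, origin of replication or any post-transcriptional elements are not itemised. No mammalian selection marker, epitope tag or reporter is stated either.

The Gata1 coding sequence (M. musculus) was inserted by restriction cloning at an EcoRI site, and the flanking sites were destroyed in the process. Expression is driven by a tetracycline-responsive promoter consisting of Tet operator repeats fused to a minimal CMV promoter. This promoter has little activity alone and depends on a tetracycline-controlled transactivator. That transactivator is not described as part of this plasmid, so it would normally be supplied from a separate construct, allowing transgene expression to be switched on and off with doxycycline.

As a lentiviral transfer vector, the plasmid is used to produce particles that integrate the inducible cassette into dividing or non-dividing target cells. It was deposited in connection with work on direct reprogramming of fibroblasts into embryonic Sertoli-like cells by defined factors. This points to its use as one of a set of inducible transcription factor vectors for lineage conversion experiments.
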