Addgene plasmid #41085: FUW-TetO-Gata1
Depositing lab: Rudolf Jaenisch. Depositing organization: Whitehead Institute for Biomedical Research. Publication: Direct Reprogramming of Fibroblasts into Embryonic Sertoli-like Cells by Defined Factors. Buganim Y, Itskovich E, Hu YC, Cheng AW, Ganz K, Sarkar S, Fu D, Welstead GG, Page DC, Jaenisch R. Cell Stem Cell. 2012 Sep 7;11(3):373-86. 10.1016/j.stem.2012.07.019 PubMed 22958931.
Backbone
  Vector backbone: FUW-TetO
  Backbone size w/o insert (bp): 8339
  Total vector size (bp): 9639
  Vector type: Mammalian Expression, Lentiviral
Growth in bacteria
  Bacterial resistance: Ampicillin, 100 μg/mL
  Growth temperature: 37°C
  Growth strain: Stbl3
  Copy number: High Copy
Gene/Insert
  Gene/Insert name: Gata1
  Species: M. musculus (mouse)
  Insert size (bp): 1300
  Entrez Gene: Gata1 (a.k.a. Gata-1, Gf-1, eryf1)
  Promoter: TetO + minimal CMV
  Cloning method: Restriction Enzyme; 5′ cloning site EcoRI (destroyed during cloning); 3′ cloning site EcoRI (destroyed during cloning)
  Sequencing primers: 5′ CGC CTG GAG ACG CCA TCC ACG CTG; 3′ AGA ATA CCA GTC AAT CTT TCA C
Terms and licenses: Academic/Nonprofit Terms; Industry Terms: Not Available to Industry
How to cite: FUW-TetO-Gata1 was a gift from Rudolf Jaenisch (Addgene plasmid # 41085 ; http://n2t.net/addgene:41085 ; RRID:Addgene_41085)
